Addgene plasmid #60545: pENTR-D-TOPO-PAmCherry1_1-159-MCS
Purpose: Cloning PAmCherry1 N-terminal fragment (RN) for BiFC-PALM
Depositing lab: Xiaolin Nan. Depositing organization: Oregon Health & Science University. Publication: Photoactivated localization microscopy with bimolecular fluorescence complementation (BiFC-PALM) for nanoscale imaging of protein-protein interactions in cells. Nickerson A, Huang T, Lin LJ, Nan X. PLoS One. 2014 Jun 25;9(6):e100589. doi: 10.1371/journal.pone.0100589. eCollection 2014. PubMed 24963703.
Backbone
  Vector backbone: pENTR/D-TOPO
  Backbone manufacturer: Invitrogen
  Backbone size w/o insert (bp): 2580
  Total vector size (bp): 3090
  Modifications to backbone: Added MCS. C-terminal MCS was lost during cloning.
  Vector type: Cloning
Growth in bacteria
  Bacterial resistance: Kanamycin, 50 μg/mL
  Growth temperature: 37°C
  Growth strain: Top10
  Copy number: High Copy
Gene/Insert
  Gene/Insert name: PAmCherry1 N-terminal fragment (alt name: RN1-159)
  Insert size (bp): 477
  Mutation: amino acids 1-159
  Cloning method: Ligation Independent Cloning
  Sequencing primers: 5′ M13 forward; 3′ M13 reverse
Terms and licenses: Academic/Nonprofit Terms; Industry Terms: Not Available to Industry
Depositor comments: Parent plasmid (full-length PAmCherry1 in pENTR) (Addgene plasmid 60608) originally reported in Nan et al., 2013 (PMID:24158481).
How to cite: pENTR-D-TOPO-PAmCherry1_1-159-MCS was a gift from Xiaolin Nan (Addgene plasmid # 60545 ; http://n2t.net/addgene:60545 ; RRID:Addgene_60545)
