[The description below was written by a language model from this plasmid's Addgene catalogue record and pLannotate feature annotations shown in this document.]
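Description:
pENTR-D-TOPO-PAmCherry1_1-159-MCS is a Gateway entry clone built on the Invitrogen pENTR/D-TOPO backbone, about 3.1 kb in total. It is a bacterial cloning vector rather than an expression plasmid. It replicates in E. coli from a high-copy ColE1/pUC-type origin and is selected with kanamycin through an aminoglycoside phosphotransferase gene. The rrnB T1 and T2 terminators lie upstream of the cloning region, where they shield the insert from read-through transcription originating in the backbone. A T7 promoter lies just outside attL2 and points back toward the insert. The short lacI and lacZα matches in the annotation appear to be small backbone remnants, not functional genes.

The payload is a 477 bp fragment encoding amino acids 1–159 of PAmCherry1, a photoactivatable monomeric red fluorescent protein derived from Discosoma. This fragment, called RN, sits between the attL1 and attL2 recombination sites. No eukaryotic promoter is present in the entry clone, so expression depends on moving the cassette by an LR reaction into a destination vector that supplies the promoter and other regulatory elements. A multiple cloning site was added to the backbone so that a protein of interest could be fused to the fragment, but the depositor notes that the C-terminal MCS was lost during cloning; only about 20 bp separate the end of the coding fragment from attL2.

The plasmid is intended for building fusions for BiFC-PALM. In this method, two interacting proteins carry complementary non-fluorescent halves of PAmCherry1. Their association reconstitutes the photoactivatable fluorophore, allowing super-resolution localization of protein–protein interactions in cells. It derives from a parent entry clone carrying full-length PAmCherry1.
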