Features (pLannotate 1.2.2; 10 found; start..end, strand, type, name):
    107..125     -  promoter       T7 promoter: promoter for bacteriophage T7 RNA polymerase
    259..1068    +  CDS            KanR: aminoglycoside phosphotransferase; aph(3')-Ia; confers resistance to kanamycin in bacteria or G418 (Geneticin®) in eukaryotes
   1215..1803    +  rep_origin     ori: high-copy-number ColE1/pMB1/pBR322/pUC origin of replication
   1986..2078    +  CDS            lacI (fragment): lac repressor; lacI; The lac repressor binds to the lac operator to inhibit transcription in E. coli. This inhibition can be relieved by adding lactose or isopropyl-β-D-thiogalactopyranoside (IPTG).
   2133..2160    -  terminator     rrnB T2 terminator: transcription terminator T2 from the E. coli rrnB gene
   2292..2335    +  terminator     rrnB T1 terminator: Escherichia coli rrnB; transcription terminator T1 from the E. coli rrnB gene
   2382..2418    -  CDS            lacZα (fragment): LacZα fragment of β-galactosidase; lacZ fragment
   2434..2533    +  protein_bind   attL1: mutant version of attL; recombination site for the Gateway® LR reaction LR Clonase™
   2584..3060    +  CDS            PAmCherry1 (fragment): PAmCherry1 is a photoactivatable red fluorescent protein published in 2009, derived from Discosoma sp.. It is reported to be a rapidly-maturing monomer with high acid sensitivity.
   3080..89      -  protein_bind   attL2 (across the origin): mutant version of attL; recombination site for the Gateway® LR reaction LR Clonase™
>Addgene plasmid #60545 | pENTR-D-TOPO-PAmCherry1_1-159-MCS | depositor full sequence | sequence record 97048 | Expected sequence
TTGTACAAAGTTGGCATTATAAGAAAGCATTGCTTATCAATTTGTTGCAACGAACAGGTCACTATCAGTC
AAAATAAAATCATTATTTGCCATCCAGCTGATATCCCCTATAGTGAGTCGTATTACATGGTCATAGCTGT
TTCCTGGCAGCTCTGGCCCGTGTCTCAAAATCTCTGATGTTACATTGCACAAGATAAAAATATATCATCA
TGAACAATAAAACTGTCTGCTTACATAAACAGTAATACAAGGGGTGTTATGAGCCATATTCAACGGGAAA
CGTCGAGGCCGCGATTAAATTCCAACATGGATGCTGATTTATATGGGTATAAATGGGCTCGCGATAATGT
CGGGCAATCAGGTGCGACAATCTATCGCTTGTATGGGAAGCCCGATGCGCCAGAGTTGTTTCTGAAACAT
GGCAAAGGTAGCGTTGCCAATGATGTTACAGATGAGATGGTCAGACTAAACTGGCTGACGGAATTTATGC
CTCTTCCGACCATCAAGCATTTTATCCGTACTCCTGATGATGCATGGTTACTCACCACTGCGATCCCCGG
AAAAACAGCATTCCAGGTATTAGAAGAATATCCTGATTCAGGTGAAAATATTGTTGATGCGCTGGCAGTG
TTCCTGCGCCGGTTGCATTCGATTCCTGTTTGTAATTGTCCTTTTAACAGCGATCGCGTATTTCGTCTCG
CTCAGGCGCAATCACGAATGAATAACGGTTTGGTTGATGCGAGTGATTTTGATGACGAGCGTAATGGCTG
GCCTGTTGAACAAGTCTGGAAAGAAATGCATAAACTTTTGCCATTCTCACCGGATTCAGTCGTCACTCAT
GGTGATTTCTCACTTGATAACCTTATTTTTGACGAGGGGAAATTAATAGGTTGTATTGATGTTGGACGAG
TCGGAATCGCAGACCGATACCAGGATCTTGCCATCCTATGGAACTGCCTCGGTGAGTTTTCTCCTTCATT
ACAGAAACGGCTTTTTCAAAAATATGGTATTGATAATCCTGATATGAATAAATTGCAGTTTCATTTGATG
CTCGATGAGTTTTTCTAATCAGAATTGGTTAATTGGTTGTAACACTGGCAGAGCATTACGCTGACTTGAC
GGGACGGCGCAAGCTCATGACCAAAATCCCTTAACGTGAGTTACGCGTCGTTCCACTGAGCGTCAGACCC
CGTAGAAAAGATCAAAGGATCTTCTTGAGATCCTTTTTTTCTGCGCGTAATCTGCTGCTTGCAAACAAAA
AAACCACCGCTACCAGCGGTGGTTTGTTTGCCGGATCAAGAGCTACCAACTCTTTTTCCGAAGGTAACTG
GCTTCAGCAGAGCGCAGATACCAAATACTGTTCTTCTAGTGTAGCCGTAGTTAGGCCACCACTTCAAGAA
CTCTGTAGCACCGCCTACATACCTCGCTCTGCTAATCCTGTTACCAGTGGCTGCTGCCAGTGGCGATAAG
TCGTGTCTTACCGGGTTGGACTCAAGACGATAGTTACCGGATAAGGCGCAGCGGTCGGGCTGAACGGGGG
GTTCGTGCACACAGCCCAGCTTGGAGCGAACGACCTACACCGAACTGAGATACCTACAGCGTGAGCTATG
AGAAAGCGCCACGCTTCCCGAAGGGAGAAAGGCGGACAGGTATCCGGTAAGCGGCAGGGTCGGAACAGGA
GAGCGCACGAGGGAGCTTCCAGGGGGAAACGCCTGGTATCTTTATAGTCCTGTCGGGTTTCGCCACCTCT
GACTTGAGCGTCGATTTTTGTGATGCTCGTCAGGGGGGCGGAGCCTATGGAAAAACGCCAGCAACGCGGC
CTTTTTACGGTTCCTGGCCTTTTGCTGGCCTTTTGCTCACATGTTCTTTCCTGCGTTATCCCCTGATTCT
GTGGATAACCGTATTACCGCCTTTGAGTGAGCTGATACCGCTCGCCGCAGCCGAACGACCGAGCGCAGCG
AGTCAGTGAGCGAGGAAGCGGAAGAGCGCCCAATACGCAAACCGCCTCTCCCCGCGCGTTGGCCGATTCA
TTAATGCAGCTGGCACGACAGGTTTCCCGACTGGAAAGCGGGCAGTGAGCGCAACGCAATTAATACGCGT
ACCGCTAGCCAGGAAGAGTTTGTAGAAACGCAAAAAGGCCATCCGTCAGGATGGCCTTCTGCTTAGTTTG
ATGCCTGGCAGTTTATGGCGGGCGTCCTGCCCGCCACCCTCCGGGCCGTTGCTTCACAACGTTCAAATCC
GCTCCCGGCGGATTTGTCCTACTCAGGAGAGCGTTCACCGACAAACAACAGATAAAACGAAAGGCCCAGT
CTTCCGACTGAGCCTTTCGTTTTATTTGATGCCTGGCAGTTCCCTACTCTCGCGTTAACGCTAGCATGGA
TGTTTTCCCAGTCACGACGTTGTAAAACGACGGCCAGTCTTAAGCTCGGGCCCCAAATAATGATTTTATT
TTGACTGATAGTGACCTGTTCGTTGCAACAAATTGATGAGCAATGCTTTTTTATAATGCCAACTTTGTAC
AAAAAAGCAGGCTCCGCAGCCGCCCCCTTCACCAAGCTTCTCGAGCTGCAGGAGCTCGGTACCATGGTGA
GCAAGGGCGAGGAGGATAACATGGCCATCATCAAGGAGTTCATGCGCTTCAAGGTGCATATGGAGGGCTC
CGTGAACGGCCACGTGTTCGAGATCGAGGGCGAGGGCGAGGGCCGCCCCTACGAGGGCACCCAGACCGCC
AAGCTGAAGGTGACCAAGGGTGGCCCCCTGCCCTTCACCTGGGACATCCTGTCCCCTCAGTTCATGTACG
GCTCCAACGCCTACGTGAAGCACCCCGCCGACATCCCCGACTACTTCAAGCTGTCCTTCCCCGAGGGCTT
CAAGTGGGAGCGCGTGATGAAGTTCGAGGACGGCGGCGTGGTGACCGTGACCCAGGACTCCTCCCTGCAG
GACGGCGAGTTCATCTACAAGGTGAAGCTGCGCGGCACCAACTTCCCCTCCGACGGCCCCGTAATGCAGA
AGAAGACCATGGGCTGGGAGGCCCTCTCCGAGCGGATGTACCCCGAGGACTAAAAGGGTGGGCGCGCCGA
CCCAGCTTTC
