>Addgene plasmid #60545 | pENTR-D-TOPO-PAmCherry1_1-159-MCS | depositor partial sequence | sequence record 97021 | M13 Fwd
ATCACATCAAATATGATTTTATTTTGACTGATAGTGACCTGTTCGTTGCAACAAATTGATGAGCAATGCT
TTTTTATAATGCCAACTTTGTACAAAAAAGCAGGCTCCGCAGCCGCCCCCTTCACCAAGCTTCTCGAGCT
GCAGGAGCTCGGTACCATGGTGAGCAAGGGCGAGGAGGATAACATGGCCATCATCAAGGAGTTCATGCGC
TTCAAGGTGCATATGGAGGGCTCCGTGAACGGCCACGTGTTCGAGATCGAGGGCGAGGGCGAGGGCCGCC
CCTACGAGGGCACCCAGACCGCCAAGCTGAAGGTGACCAAGGGTGGCCCCCTGCCCTTCACCTGGGACAT
CCTGTCCCCTCAGTTCATGTACGGCTCCAACGCCTACGTGAAGCACCCCGCCGACATCCCCGACTACTTC
AAGCTGTCCTTCCCCGAGGGCTTCAAGTGGGAGCGCGTGATGAAGTTCGAGGACGGCGGCGTGGTGACCG
TGACCCAGGACTCCTCCCTGCAGGACGGCGAGTTCATCTACAAGGTGAAGCTGCGCGGCACCAACTTCCC
CTCCGACGGCCCCGTAATGCAGAAGAAGACCATGGGCTGGGAGGCCCTCTCCGAGCGGATGTACCCCGAG
GACTAAAAGGGTGGGCGCGCCGACCCAGCTTTTCTTGTACAAAGTTGGCATTATAAGAAAAGCATTGCTT
ATCAATTTGTTGCAA
