>Addgene plasmid #60545 | pENTR-D-TOPO-PAmCherry1_1-159-MCS | addgene partial sequence | sequence record 98842 | pCR8_F1 5'-ttgatgcctggcagttccct-3'
GCATGGATGTTTTCCCAGTCACGACGTTGTAAAACGACGGCCAGTCTTAAGCTCGGGCCCCAAATAATGA
TTTTATTTTGACTGATAGTGACCTGTTCGTTGCAACAAATTGATGAGCAATGCTTTTTTATAATGCCAAC
TTTGTACAAAAAAGCAGGCTCCGCAGCCGCCCCCTTCACCAAGCTTCTCGAGCTGCAGGAGCTCGGTACC
ATGGTGAGCAAGGGCGAGGAGGATAACATGGCCATCATCAAGGAGTTCATGCGCTTCAAGGTGCATATGG
AGGGCTCCGTGAACGGCCACGTGTTCGAGATCGAGGGCGAGGGCGAGGGCCGCCCCTACGAGGGCACCCA
GACCGCCAAGCTGAAGGTGACCAAGGGTGGCCCCCTGCCCTTCACCTGGGACATCCTGTCCCCTCAGTTC
ATGTACGGCTCCAACGCCTACGTGAAGCACCCCGCCGACATCCCCGACTACTTCAAGCTGTCCTTCCCCG
AGGGCTTCAAGTGGGAGCGCGTGATGAAGTTCGAGGACGGCGGCGTGGTGACCGTGACCCAGGACTCCTC
CCTGCAGGACGGCGAGTTCATCTACAAGGTGAAGCTGCGCGGCACCAACTTCCCCTCCGACGGCCCCGTA
ATGCAGAAGAAGACCATGGGCTGGGAGGCCCTCTCCGAGCGGATGTACCCCGAGGACTAAAAGGGTGGGC
GCGCCGACCCAGCTTTCTTGTACAAAGTTGGCATTATAAGAAAGCATTGCTTATCAATTTGTTGCAACGA
ACAGGTCACTATCAGTCAAAATAAAATCATTATTTGCC
