>Addgene plasmid #60545 | pENTR-D-TOPO-PAmCherry1_1-159-MCS | addgene partial sequence | sequence record 99398 | Kan-R 5'-ATCGCGAGCCCATTTATACC-3'
TCCATGTTGGAATTTAATCGCGGCCTCGACGTTTCCCGTTGAATATGGCTCATAACACCCCTTGTATTAC
TGTTTATGTAAGCAGACAGTTTTATTGTTCATGATGATATATTTTTATCTTGTGCAATGTAACATCAGAG
ATTTTGAGACACGGGCCAGAGCTGCCAGGAAACAGCTATGACCATGTAATACGACTCACTATAGGGGATA
TCAGCTGGATGGCAAATAATGATTTTATTTTGACTGATAGTGACCTGTTCGTTGCAACAAATTGATAAGC
AATGCTTTCTTATAATGCCAACTTTGTACAAGAAAGCTGGGTCGGCGCGCCCACCCTTTTAGTCCTCGGG
GTACATCCGCTCGGAGAGGGCCTCCCAGCCCATGGTCTTCTTCTGCATTACGGGGCCGTCGGAGGGGAAG
TTGGTGCCGCGCAGCTTCACCTTGTAGATGAACTCGCCGTCCTGCAGGGAGGAGTCCTGGGTCACGGTCA
CCACGCCGCCGTCCTCGAACTTCATCACGCGCTCCCACTTGAAGCCCTCGGGGAAGGACAGCTTGAAGTA
GTCGGGGATGTCGGCGGGGTGCTTCACGTAGGCGTTGGAGCCGTACATGAACTGAGGGGACAGGATGTCC
CAGGTGAAGGGCAGGGGGCCACCCTTGGTCACCTTCAGCTTGGCGGTCTGGGTGCCCTCGTAGGGGCGGC
CCTCGCCCTCGCCCTCGATCTCGAACACGTGGCCGTTCACGGAGCCCTCCATATGCACCTTGAAGCGCAT
GAACTCCTTGATGATGGCCATGTTATCCTCCTCGCCCTTGCTCACCATGGTACCGAGCTCCTGCAGCTCG
AGAAGCTT
